Addgene plasmid #27462: pDuet TDP43 WT
Depositing lab: Aaron Gitler. Depositing organization: University of Pennsylvania. Publication: TDP-43 is intrinsically aggregation-prone, and amyotrophic lateral sclerosis-linked mutations accelerate aggregation and increase toxicity. Johnson BS, Snead D, Lee JJ, McCaffery JM, Shorter J, Gitler AD. J Biol Chem. 2009 Jul 24. 284(30):20329-39. 10.1074/jbc.M109.010264 PubMed 19465477.
Backbone
  Vector backbone: GSTDuet (pGV313)
  Vector type: Bacterial Expression ; Coexpression
Growth in bacteria
  Bacterial resistance: Ampicillin, 100 μg/mL
  Growth temperature: 37°C
  Growth strain: DH5alpha
  Copy number: Unknown
Gene/Insert
  Gene/Insert name: TDP-43
  Species: H. sapiens (human)
  Entrez Gene: TARDBP (a.k.a. ALS10, TDP-43)
  Tag / fusion protein: GST (N terminal on backbone)
  Cloning method: Restriction Enzyme
  Sequencing primers: 5′ pGEX5'
Terms and licenses: Academic/Nonprofit Terms; Industry Terms: Not Available to Industry
How to cite: pDuet TDP43 WT was a gift from Aaron Gitler (Addgene plasmid # 27462 ; http://n2t.net/addgene:27462 ; RRID:Addgene_27462)
