[The description below was written by a language model from this plasmid's Addgene catalogue record and pLannotate feature annotations shown in this document.]
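Description:
pDuet TDP43 WT is a 7,286 bp bacterial expression plasmid built on the GSTDuet (pGV313) backbone, a Duet-style coexpression vector carrying two T7-driven cassettes. It is maintained in E. coli through a ColE1/pMB1-type origin accompanied by the bom region and the rop gene, which normally restrains copy number (the catalogue lists copy number as unknown). Selection is by ampicillin through the β-lactamase gene. An f1 phage origin is also present. Short remnants of the tetracycline resistance gene are nonfunctional leftovers from the pBR322-derived backbone.

The payload is wild-type human TDP-43 (TARDBP), an RNA-binding protein implicated in amyotrophic lateral sclerosis. It is cloned in the first cassette downstream of a T7 promoter, lac operator and the phage T7 gene 10 ribosome binding site. The coding sequence follows an N-terminal Schistosoma japonicum glutathione S-transferase supplied by the backbone. A short segment between the two is annotated as a fragment of a TEV-containing composite tag, which suggests a TEV protease cleavage site for removing GST after purification. The plasmid-encoded lacI repressor keeps both T7/lac promoters silent until induction with IPTG, in a host that supplies T7 RNA polymerase.

The second cassette has its own T7 promoter and lac operator, followed by an S-tag fragment and the T7 terminator. No additional gene is annotated there, so the coexpression position appears to be empty.

Judging from the associated publication, the construct is used to produce GST-tagged recombinant TDP-43 for affinity purification on glutathione resin and for in vitro study of its aggregation. It provides the wild-type reference against which disease-linked mutants can be compared.
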