Features (pLannotate 1.2.2; 23 found; start..end, strand, type, name):
      1..1083    -  CDS            lacI: lac repressor; lacI; The lac repressor binds to the lac operator to inhibit transcription in E. coli. This inhibition can be relieved by adding lactose or isopropyl-β-D-thiogalactopyranoside (IPTG).
   1084..1161    -  promoter       lacI promoter: lacI
   1169..1448    -  CDS            TcR (fragment): tetracycline efflux protein; tet; confers resistance to tetracycline
   1474..1492    +  promoter       T7 promoter: promoter for bacteriophage T7 RNA polymerase
   1493..1517    +  protein_bind   lac operator: The lac repressor binds to the lac operator to inhibit transcription in E. coli. This inhibition can be relieved by adding lactose or isopropyl-β-D-thiogalactopyranoside (IPTG). lac repressor encoded by lacI
   1532..1554    +  RBS            RBS: efficient ribosome binding site from bacteriophage T7 gene 10 (Olins and Rangwala, 1989)
   1567..2218    +  CDS            GST (fragment): glutathione S-transferase from Schistosoma japonicum
   2232..2252    +  CDS            capTEV™ (fragment): composite tag for in vivo biotinylation, TEV protease cleavage, and 6xHis tagging
   2257..3498    +  CDS            TARDBP: TADBP_HUMAN - Also known as TDP43. Experimental evidence at protein level: Swiss-Prot protein existence level 1. RNA-binding protein that is involved in various steps of RNA biogenesis and processing (PubMed:23519609). Preferentially binds, via its two RNA recognition motifs RRM1 and RRM2, to GU-repeats on RNA molecules predominantly localized within long introns and in the 3'UTR of mRNAs (PubMed:23519609, PubMed:24240615, PubMed:24464995). In turn, regulates the splicing of many non-coding and protein-coding RNAs including proteins involved in neuronal survival, as well as mRNAs that encode p
   3573..3591    +  promoter       T7 promoter: promoter for bacteriophage T7 RNA polymerase
   3592..3616    +  protein_bind   lac operator: The lac repressor binds to the lac operator to inhibit transcription in E. coli. This inhibition can be relieved by adding lactose or isopropyl-β-D-thiogalactopyranoside (IPTG). lac repressor encoded by lacI
   3725..3766    +  CDS            S-Tag (fragment): affinity and epitope tag derived from pancreatic ribonuclease A
   3796..3813    +  CDS            SET1 (fragment): solubility-enhancement tag derived from T7 phage gene 10B
   3821..3868    +  terminator     T7 terminator: transcription terminator for bacteriophage T7 RNA polymerase
   3905..4360    +  rep_origin     f1 ori (sequence partly withheld): f1 bacteriophage origin of replication; arrow indicates direction of (+) strand synthesis
   4475..5335    -  CDS            AmpR: β-lactamase; bla; confers resistance to ampicillin, carbenicillin, and related antibiotics
   5336..5428    -  promoter       AmpR promoter: bla
   5509..6097    +  rep_origin     ori: high-copy-number ColE1/pMB1/pBR322/pUC origin of replication
   6283..6422    -  misc_feature   bom: basis of mobility region from pBR322
   6524..6715    -  CDS            rop: Rop protein, which maintains plasmids at low copy number; rop
   6732..7112    +  CDS            YPB1_ECOLX: Protein predicted: Swiss-Prot protein existence level 4. From Escherichia coli.
   7174..7238    -  CDS            TcR (fragment): tetracycline efflux protein; tet; confers resistance to tetracycline
   7253..7274    -  protein_bind   CAP binding site: CAP binding activates transcription in the presence of cAMP. E. coli catabolite activator protein
>Addgene plasmid #27462 | pDuet TDP43 WT | addgene full sequence | sequence record 212724 | Addgene NGS Result
TCACTGCCCGCTTTCCAGTCGGGAAACCTGTCGTGCCAGCTGCATTAATGAATCGGCCAACGCGCGGGGA
GAGGCGGTTTGCGTATTGGGCGCCAGGGTGGTTTTTCTTTTCACCAGTGAGACGGGCAACAGCTGATTGC
CCTTCACCGCCTGGCCCTGAGAGAGTTGCAGCAAGCGGTCCACGCTGGTTTGCCCCAGCAGGCGAAAATC
CTGTTTGATGGTGGTTAACGGCGGGATATAACATGAGCTGTCTTCGGTATCGTCGTATCCCACTACCGAG
ATGTCCGCACCAACGCGCAGCCCGGACTCGGTAATGGCGCGCATTGCGCCCAGCGCCATCTGATCGTTGG
CAACCAGCATCGCAGTGGGAACGATGCCCTCATTCAGCATTTGCATGGTTTGTTGAAAACCGGACATGGC
ACTCCAGTCGCCTTCCCGTTCCGCTATCGGCTGAATTTGATTGCGAGTGAGATATTTATGCCAGCCAGCC
AGACGCAGACGCGCCGAGACAGAACTTAATGGGCCCGCTAACAGCGCGATTTGCTGGTGACCCAATGCGA
CCAGATGCTCCACGCCCAGTCGCGTACCGTCTTCATGGGAGAAAATAATACTGTTGATGGGTGTCTGGTC
AGAGACATCAAGAAATAACGCCGGAACATTAGTGCAGGCAGCTTCCACAGCAATGGCATCCTGGTCATCC
AGCGGATAGTTAATGATCAGCCCACTGACGCGTTGCGCGAGAAGATTGTGCACCGCCGCTTTACAGGCTT
CGACGCCGCTTCGTTCTACCATCGACACCACCACGCTGGCACCCAGTTGATCGGCGCGAGATTTAATCGC
CGCGACAATTTGCGACGGCGCGTGCAGGGCCAGACTGGAGGTGGCAACGCCAATCAGCAACGACTGTTTG
CCCGCCAGTTGTTGTGCCACGCGGTTGGGAATGTAATTCAGCTCCGCCATCGCCGCTTCCACTTTTTCCC
GCGTTTTCGCAGAAACGTGGCTGGCCTGGTTCACCACGCGGGAAACGGTCTGATAAGAGACACCGGCATA
CTCTGCGACATCGTATAACGTTACTGGTTTCACATTCACCACCCTGAATTGACTCTCTTCCGGGCGCTAT
CATGCCATACCGCGAAAGGTTTTGCGCCATTCGATGGTGTCCGGGATCTCGACGCTCTCCCTTATGCGAC
TCCTGCATTAGGAAGCAGCCCAGTAGTAGGTTGAGGCCGTTGAGCACCGCCGCCGCAAGGAATGGTGCAT
GCAAGGAGATGGCGCCCAACAGTCCCCCGGCCACGGGGCCTGCCACCATACCCACGCCGAAACAAGCGCT
CATGAGCCCGAAGTGGCGAGCCCGATCTTCCCCATCGGTGATGTCGGCGATATAGGCGCCAGCAACCGCA
CCTGTGGCGCCGGTGATGCCGGCCACGATGCGTCCGGCGTAGAGGATCGAGATCGATCTCGATCCCGCGA
AATTAATACGACTCACTATAGGGGAATTGTGAGCGGATAACAATTCCCCTCTAGAAATAATTTTGTTTAA
CTTTAAGAAGGAGATATACCATGGGCTCCCCTATACTAGGTTATTGGAAAATTAAGGGCCTTGTGCAACC
CACTCGACTTCTTTTGGAATATCTTGAAGAAAAATATGAAGAGCATTTGTATGAGCGCGATGAAGGTGAT
AAATGGCGAAACAAAAAGTTTGAATTGGGTTTGGAGTTTCCCAATCTTCCTTATTATATTGATGGTGATG
TTAAATTAACACAGTCTATGGCCATCATACGTTATATAGCTGACAAGCACAACATGTTGGGTGGTTGTCC
AAAAGAGCGTGCAGAGATTTCAATGCTTGAAGGAGCGGTTTTGGATATTAGATACGGTGTTTCGAGAATT
GCATATAGTAAAGACTTTGAAACTCTCAAAGTTGATTTTCTTAGCAAGCTACCTGAAATGCTGAAAATGT
TCGAAGATCGTTTATGTCATAAAACATATTTAAATGGTGATCATGTAACCCATCCTGACTTCATGTTGTA
TGACGCTCTTGATGTTGTTTTATACATGGACCCAATGTGCCTGGATGCGTTCCCAAAATTAGTTTGTTTT
AAAAAACGTATTGAAGCTATCCCACAAATTGATAAGTACTTGAAATCCAGCAAGTATATAGCATGGCCTT
TGCAGGGCTGGCAAGCCACGTTTGGTGGTGGCGACCATCCTCCAAAATCGGATCTGGCTAGCGAGAATCT
TTATTTTCAGGGATCCATGTCTGAATATATTCGGGTAACCGAAGATGAGAACGATGAGCCCATTGAAATA
CCATCGGAAGACGATGGGACGGTGCTGCTCTCCACGGTTACAGCCCAGTTTCCAGGGGCGTGTGGGCTTC
GCTACAGGAATCCAGTGTCTCAGTGTATGAGAGGTGTCCGGCTGGTAGAAGGAATTCTGCATGCCCCAGA
TGCTGGCTGGGGAAATCTGGTGTATGTTGTCAACTATCCAAAAGATAACAAAAGAAAAATGGATGAGACA
GATGCTTCATCAGCAGTGAAAGTGAAAAGAGCAGTCCAGAAAACATCCGATTTAATAGTGTTGGGTCTCC
CATGGAAAACAACCGAACAGGACCTGAAAGAGTATTTTAGTACCTTTGGAGAAGTTCTTATGGTGCAGGT
CAAGAAAGATCTTAAGACTGGTCATTCAAAGGGGTTTGGCTTTGTTCGTTTTACGGAATATGAAACACAA
GTGAAAGTAATGTCACAGCGACATATGATAGATGGACGATGGTGTGACTGCAAACTTCCTAATTCTAAGC
AAAGCCAAGATGAGCCTTTGAGAAGCAGAAAAGTGTTTGTGGGGCGCTGTACAGAGGACATGACTGAGGA
TGAGCTGCGGGAGTTCTTCTCTCAGTACGGGGATGTGATGGATGTCTTCATCCCCAAGCCATTCAGGGCC
TTTGCCTTTGTTACATTTGCAGATGATCAGATTGCGCAGTCTCTTTGTGGAGAGGACTTGATCATTAAAG
GAATCAGCGTTCATATATCCAATGCCGAACCTAAGCACAATAGCAATAGACAGTTAGAAAGAAGTGGAAG
ATTTGGTGGTAATCCAGGTGGCTTTGGGAATCAGGGTGGATTTGGTAATAGCAGAGGGGGTGGAGCTGGT
TTGGGAAACAATCAAGGTAGTAATATGGGTGGTGGGATGAACTTTGGTGCGTTCAGCATTAATCCAGCCA
TGATGGCTGCCGCCCAGGCAGCACTACAGAGCAGTTGGGGTATGATGGGCATGTTAGCCAGCCAGCAGAA
CCAGTCAGGCCCATCGGGTAATAACCAAAACCAAGGCAACATGCAGAGGGAGCCAAACCAGGCCTTCGGT
TCTGGAAATAACTCTTATAGTGGCTCTAATTCTGGTGCAGCAATTGGTTGGGGATCAGCATCCAATGCAG
GGTCGGGCAGTGGTTTTAATGGAGGCTTTGGCTCAAGCATGGATTCTAAGTCTTCTGGCTGGGGAATGTA
GAAGCTTGCGGCCGCATAATGCTTAAGTCGAACAGAAAGTAATCGTATTGTACACGGCCGCATAATCGAA
ATTAATACGACTCACTATAGGGGAATTGTGAGCGGATAACAATTCCCCATCTTAGTATATTAGTTAAGTA
TAAGAAGGAGATATACATATGGCAGATCTCAATTGGATATCGGCCGGCCACGCGATCGCTGACGTCGGTA
CCCTCGAGTCTGGTAAAGAAACCGCTGCTGCGAAATTTGAACGCCAGCACATGGACTCGTCTACTAGCGC
AGCTTAATTAACCTAGGCTGCTGCCACCGCTGAGCAATAACTAGCATAACCCCTTGGGGCCTCTAAACGG
GTCTTGAGGGGTTTTTTGCTGAAAGGAGGAACTATATCCGGATTGGCGAATGGG
[124 nt withheld, positions 3905-4028]
C
[91 nt withheld, positions 4030-4120]
A
[49 nt withheld, positions 4122-4170]
CCTTTGACGTTGGAGTCCACGTTCTTT
[37 nt withheld, positions 4198-4234]
ACCCTATCTCGGTCTATTCTTTTGATTTATAAGGGATTTTGCCGATTTCGGCCTATTGGTTAAAAAATGA
GCTGATTTAACAAAAATTTAACGCGAATTTTAACAAAATATTAACGTTTACAATTTCTGGCGGCACGATG
GCATGAGATTATCAAAAAGGATCTTCACCTAGATCCTTTTAAATTAAAAATGAAGTTTTAAATCAATCTA
AAGTATATATGAGTAAACTTGGTCTGACAGTTACCAATGCTTAATCAGTGAGGCACCTATCTCAGCGATC
TGTCTATTTCGTTCATCCATAGTTGCCTGACTCCCCGTCGTGTAGATAACTACGATACGGGAGGGCTTAC
CATCTGGCCCCAGTGCTGCAATGATACCGCGAGACCCACGCTCACCGGCTCCAGATTTATCAGCAATAAA
CCAGCCAGCCGGAAGGGCCGAGCGCAGAAGTGGTCCTGCAACTTTATCCGCCTCCATCCAGTCTATTAAT
TGTTGCCGGGAAGCTAGAGTAAGTAGTTCGCCAGTTAATAGTTTGCGCAACGTTGTTGCCATTGCTACAG
GCATCGTGGTGTCACGCTCGTCGTTTGGTATGGCTTCATTCAGCTCCGGTTCCCAACGATCAAGGCGAGT
TACATGATCCCCCATGTTGTGCAAAAAAGCGGTTAGCTCCTTCGGTCCTCCGATCGTTGTCAGAAGTAAG
TTGGCCGCAGTGTTATCACTCATGGTTATGGCAGCACTGCATAATTCTCTTACTGTCATGCCATCCGTAA
GATGCTTTTCTGTGACTGGTGAGTACTCAACCAAGTCATTCTGAGAATAGTGTATGCGGCGACCGAGTTG
CTCTTGCCCGGCGTCAATACGGGATAATACCGCGCCACATAGCAGAACTTTAAAAGTGCTCATCATTGGA
AAACGTTCTTCGGGGCGAAAACTCTCAAGGATCTTACCGCTGTTGAGATCCAGTTCGATGTAACCCACTC
GTGCACCCAACTGATCTTCAGCATCTTTTACTTTCACCAGCGTTTCTGGGTGAGCAAAAACAGGAAGGCA
AAATGCCGCAAAAAAGGGAATAAGGGCGACACGGAAATGTTGAATACTCATACTCTTCCTTTTTCAATCA
TGATTGAAGCATTTATCAGGGTTATTGTCTCATGAGCGGATACATATTTGAATGTATTTAGAAAAATAAA
CAAATAGGTCATGACCAAAATCCCTTAACGTGAGTTTTCGTTCCACTGAGCGTCAGACCCCGTAGAAAAG
ATCAAAGGATCTTCTTGAGATCCTTTTTTTCTGCGCGTAATCTGCTGCTTGCAAACAAAAAAACCACCGC
TACCAGCGGTGGTTTGTTTGCCGGATCAAGAGCTACCAACTCTTTTTCCGAAGGTAACTGGCTTCAGCAG
AGCGCAGATACCAAATACTGTCCTTCTAGTGTAGCCGTAGTTAGGCCACCACTTCAAGAACTCTGTAGCA
CCGCCTACATACCTCGCTCTGCTAATCCTGTTACCAGTGGCTGCTGCCAGTGGCGATAAGTCGTGTCTTA
CCGGGTTGGACTCAAGACGATAGTTACCGGATAAGGCGCAGCGGTCGGGCTGAACGGGGGGTTCGTGCAC
ACAGCCCAGCTTGGAGCGAACGACCTACACCGAACTGAGATACCTACAGCGTGAGCTATGAGAAAGCGCC
ACGCTTCCCGAAGGGAGAAAGGCGGACAGGTATCCGGTAAGCGGCAGGGTCGGAACAGGAGAGCGCACGA
GGGAGCTTCCAGGGGGAAACGCCTGGTATCTTTATAGTCCTGTCGGGTTTCGCCACCTCTGACTTGAGCG
TCGATTTTTGTGATGCTCGTCAGGGGGGCGGAGCCTATGGAAAAACGCCAGCAACGCGGCCTTTTTACGG
TTCCTGGCCTTTTGCTGGCCTTTTGCTCACATGTTCTTTCCTGCGTTATCCCCTGATTCTGTGGATAACC
GTATTACCGCCTTTGAGTGAGCTGATACCGCTCGCCGCAGCCGAACGACCGAGCGCAGCGAGTCAGTGAG
CGAGGAAGCGGAAGAGCGCCTGATGCGGTATTTTCTCCTTACGCATCTGTGCGGTATTTCACACCGCAAT
GGTGCACTCTCAGTACAATCTGCTCTGATGCCGCATAGTTAAGCCAGTATACACTCCGCTATCGCTACGT
GACTGGGTCATGGCTGCGCCCCGACACCCGCCAACACCCGCTGACGCGCCCTGACGGGCTTGTCTGCTCC
CGGCATCCGCTTACAGACAAGCTGTGACCGTCTCCGGGAGCTGCATGTGTCAGAGGTTTTCACCGTCATC
ACCGAAACGCGCGAGGCAGCTGCGGTAAAGCTCATCAGCGTGGTCGTGAAGCGATTCACAGATGTCTGCC
TGTTCATCCGCGTCCAGCTCGTTGAGTTTCTCCAGAAGCGTTAATGTCTGGCTTCTGATAAAGCGGGCCA
TGTTAAGGGCGGTTTTTTCCTGTTTGGTCACTGATGCCTCCGTGTAAGGGGGATTTCTGTTCATGGGGGT
AATGATACCGATGAAACGAGAGAGGATGCTCACGATACGGGTTACTGATGATGAACATGCCCGGTTACTG
GAACGTTGTGAGGGTAAACAACTGGCGGTATGGATGCGGCGGGACCAGAGAAAAATCACTCAGGGTCAAT
GCCAGCGCTTCGTTAATACAGATGTAGGTGTTCCACAGGGTAGCCAGCAGCATCCTGCGATGCAGATCCG
GAACATAATGGTGCAGGGCGCTGACTTCCGCGTTTCCAGACTTTACGAAACACGGAAACCGAAGACCATT
CATGTTGTTGCTCAGGTCGCAGACGTTTTGCAGCAGCAGTCGCTTCACGTTCGCTCGCGTATCGGTGATT
CATTCTGCTAACCAGTAAGGCAACCCCGCCAGCCTAGCCGGGTCCTCAACGACAGGAGCACGATCATGCT
AGTCATGCCCCGCGCCCACCGGAAGGAGCTGACTGGGTTGAAGGCTCTCAAGGGCATCGGTCGAGATCCC
GGTGCCTAATGAGTGAGCTAACTTACATTAATTGCGTTGCGC
