>Addgene plasmid #27462 | pDuet TDP43 WT | addgene partial sequence | sequence record 33800 | 27462 with pGEX-5
ACGGACTGGCTGCGAGATCTTTATTTTCAGGGATCCATGTCTGAATATATTCGGGTAACCGAAGATGAGA
ACGATGAGCCCATTGAAATACCATCGGAAGACGATGGGACGGTGCTGCTCTCCACGGTTACAGCCCAGTT
TCCAGGGGCGTGTGGGCTTCGCTACAGGAATCCAGTGTCTCAGTGTATGAGAGGTGTCCGGCTGGTAGAA
GGAATTCTGCATGCCCCAGATGCTGGCTGGGGAAATCTGGTGTATGTTGTCAACTATCCAAAAGATAACA
AAAGAAAAATGGATGAGACAGATGCTTCATCAGCAGTGAAAGTGAAAAGAGCAGTCCAGAAAACATCCGA
TTTAATAGTGTTGGGTCTCCCATGGAAAACAACCGAACAGGACCTGAAAGAGTATTTTAGTACCTTTGGA
GAAGTTCTTATGGTGCAGGTCAAGAAAGATCTTAAGACTGGTCATTCAAAGGGGTTTGGCTTTGTTCGTT
TTACGGAATATGAAACACAAGTGAAAGTAATGTCACAGCGACATATGATAGATGGACGATGGTGTGACTG
CAAACTTCCTAATTCTAAGCAAAGCCAAGATGAGCCTTTGAGAAGCAGAAAAGTGTTTGTGGGGCGCTGT
ACAGAGGACATGACTGAGGATGAGCTGCGGGAGTTCTTCTCTCAGTACGGGGATGTGATGGATGTCTTCA
TCCCCAAGCCATTCAGGGCCTTTGCCTTTGTTACATTTGCAGATGATCAGATTGCGCAGTCTCTTTGTGG
AGAGGACTTGATCATTAAAGGAATCAGCGTTCATATATCCAATGCCGAACCTAAGCACAATAGCAATAGA
CAGTTAGAAAGAAGTGGAAGATTTGGTGGTAATCCAGGTGGCTTTGGGAATCAGGGTGGATTTGGTAATA
C
